Addgene plasmid #174407: VAMP4 KD1 mScarlet
Purpose: lentiviral vector for VAMP4 knock-down in rat cells, KD1 shRNA
Depositing lab: David Perrais. Depositing organization: CNRS UMR 5297, Institut Interdisciplinaire de Neurosciences (IINS). Publication: The vSNAREs VAMP2 and VAMP4 control recycling and intracellular sorting of post-synaptic receptors in neuronal dendrites. Bakr M, Jullie D, Krapivkina J, Paget-Blanc V, Bouit L, Petersen JD, Retailleau N, Breillat C, Herzog E, Choquet D, Perrais D. Cell Rep. 2021 Sep 7;36(10):109678. doi: 10.1016/j.celrep.2021.109678. PubMed 34496238.
Backbone
  Vector backbone: FHUG+W (Addgene #74011)
  Backbone manufacturer: Oliver Schluter
  Total vector size (bp): 10158
  Vector type: Mammalian Expression, Lentiviral
Growth in bacteria
  Bacterial resistance: Ampicillin, 100 μg/mL
  Growth temperature: 37°C
  Growth strain: NEB Stable
  Copy number: Unknown
Gene/Insert
  Gene/Insert name: vesicle associated membrane protein 4
  gRNA/shRNA sequence: CTATCTTTATTTAACAACA
  Species: R. norvegicus (rat)
  Entrez Gene: Vamp4
  Promoter: H1-Ubiquitin
  Tag / fusion protein: mScarlet
  Cloning method: Restriction Enzyme; 5′ cloning site XbaI (not destroyed); 3′ cloning site AgeI (not destroyed)
  Sequencing primers: 5′ CTCACGGGGATTTCCAAGTCTCCACCCC
Terms and licenses: Academic/Nonprofit Terms; Industry Terms: Not Available to Industry
How to cite: VAMP4 KD1 mScarlet was a gift from David Perrais (Addgene plasmid # 174407 ; http://n2t.net/addgene:174407 ; RRID:Addgene_174407)
