[The description below was written by a language model from this plasmid's Addgene catalogue record and pLannotate feature annotations shown in this document.]
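Description:
VAMP4 KD1 mScarlet is an HIV-1-based lentiviral transfer plasmid built on the FHUG+W backbone and designed to knock down rat Vamp4 (vesicle associated membrane protein 4) by RNA interference while marking transduced cells with a red fluorescent protein. It is propagated in E. coli through a high-copy ColE1/pUC-type origin with ampicillin selection (AmpR). The backbone also carries an f1 origin and an SV40/EM7-driven BleoR cassette that could support Zeocin selection. The catalogue lists a size of about 10.16 kb, while the sequenced record is 10,218 nt, a minor discrepancy.

The viral genome is transcribed from a CMV enhancer/promoter fused to a truncated 5' LTR. This is followed by the Ψ packaging signal with a gag fragment, the RRE for Rev-dependent nuclear export, and the cPPT/CTS. A truncated 3' LTR and a bGH polyadenylation signal close the unit, and a nef-derived sequence is annotated just upstream of that LTR. Packaging functions must therefore be supplied in trans.

Between these elements sits a dual-promoter payload, recorded as "H1-Ubiquitin". The human H1 RNA polymerase III promoter drives the KD1 short hairpin RNA against Vamp4. The hairpin itself is not annotated in the feature table, but presumably lies between the H1 and UbC promoters. The human ubiquitin C promoter drives the reporter, which the annotation identifies as mScarlet-I, and a WPRE follows it to enhance expression. Although the record lists mScarlet as a tag, it appears to be a free reporter rather than a fusion to VAMP4.

The construct is intended for VAMP4 depletion in rat cells. The associated publication concerns recycling and intracellular sorting of post-synaptic receptors in neuronal dendrites.
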