Features (pLannotate 1.2.2; 32 found; start..end, strand, type, name):
     42..94      -  misc_feature   bom (fragment): basis of mobility region from pBR322
    249..628     +  enhancer       CMV enhancer: human cytomegalovirus immediate early enhancer
    629..828     +  promoter       CMV promoter: human cytomegalovirus (CMV) immediate early promoter
    846..1026    +  LTR            5' LTR (truncated): truncated 5' long terminal repeat (LTR) from HIV-1
   1073..1198    +  misc_feature   HIV-1 Ψ: packaging signal of human immunodeficiency virus type 1
   1182..1545    +  CDS            HIV-1 gag (fragment): gag protein from human immunodeficiency virus 1; gag
   1691..1924    +  misc_feature   RRE: The Rev response element (RRE) of HIV-1 allows for Rev-dependent mRNA export from the nucleus to the cytoplasm.
   2301..2401    +  CDS            Rev (fragment): human immunodeficiency virus 1 (HIV-1) Rev protein; rev; enhances nuclear export of unspliced and incompletely spliced viral mRNAs
   2451..2568    +  misc_feature   cPPT/CTS: central polypurine tract and central termination sequence of HIV-1
   2621..2835    +  promoter       H1 promoter: human H1 RNA promoter
   2939..4150    +  promoter       UbC promoter: human ubiquitin C promoter
   4161..4179    -  misc_feature   MCS (fragment): pUC18/19 multiple cloning site
   4185..4880    +  CDS            mScarlet-I: mScarlet-I is a basic (constitutively fluorescent) red fluorescent protein published in 2016, derived from synthetic construct. It is reported to be a rapidly-maturing monomer with moderate acid sensitivity.
   4904..4927    +  misc_feature   MCS (fragment): pBluescript multiple cloning site
   4927..5515    +  misc_feature   WPRE: woodchuck hepatitis virus posttranscriptional regulatory element
   5440..6027    +  CDS            nef: NEF_HV112 - Experimental evidence at protein level: Swiss-Prot protein existence level 1. Extracellular Nef protein targets CD4(+) T-lymphocytes for apoptosis by interacting with CXCR4 surface receptors. From Human immunodeficiency virus type 1 group M subtype B (isolate PCV12) (HIV-1).
   6034..6214    +  LTR            5' LTR (truncated): truncated 5' long terminal repeat (LTR) from HIV-1
   6246..6470    +  polyA_signal   bGH poly(A) signal: bovine growth hormone polyadenylation signal
   6474..6495    +  promoter       SV40 promoter (fragment): SV40 enhancer and early promoter
   6516..6944    +  rep_origin     f1 ori (sequence partly withheld): f1 bacteriophage origin of replication; arrow indicates direction of (+) strand synthesis
   6958..7287    +  promoter       SV40 promoter: SV40 enhancer and early promoter
   7335..7382    +  promoter       EM7 promoter: synthetic bacterial promoter&nbsp
   7401..7775    +  CDS            BleoR: antibiotic-binding protein; Sh ble from Streptoalloteichus hindustanus; confers resistance to bleomycin, phleomycin, and Zeocin™
   7785..7910    +  CDS            ble (fragment): BLE_KLEPN - Experimental evidence at protein level: Swiss-Prot protein existence level 1. Binding protein with a strong affinity to the bleomycin family of antibiotics. Binds to CL990; an antimitotic-antibiotic compound. From Klebsiella pneumoniae.
   7905..8026    +  polyA_signal   SV40 poly(A) signal: SV40 polyadenylation signal
   8099..8115    -  protein_bind   lac operator: The lac repressor binds to the lac operator to inhibit transcription in E. coli. This inhibition can be relieved by adding lactose or isopropyl-β-D-thiogalactopyranoside (IPTG). lac repressor encoded by lacI
   8123..8153    -  promoter       lac promoter: promoter for the E. coli lac operon
   8168..8189    -  protein_bind   CAP binding site: CAP binding activates transcription in the presence of cAMP. E. coli catabolite activator protein
   8202..8294    -  CDS            lacI (fragment): lac repressor; lacI; The lac repressor binds to the lac operator to inhibit transcription in E. coli. This inhibition can be relieved by adding lactose or isopropyl-β-D-thiogalactopyranoside (IPTG).
   8477..9065    -  rep_origin     ori: high-copy-number ColE1/pMB1/pBR322/pUC origin of replication
   9236..10096   -  CDS            AmpR: β-lactamase; bla; confers resistance to ampicillin, carbenicillin, and related antibiotics
  10097..10201   -  promoter       AmpR promoter: bla
>Addgene plasmid #174407 | VAMP4 KD1 mScarlet | addgene full sequence | sequence record 343324 | Addgene NGS Result
TGCCACCTGACGTCGACGGATCGGGAGATCTCCCGATCCCCTATGGTGCACTCTCAGTACAATCTGCTCT
GATGCCGCATAGTTAAGCCAGTATCTGCTCCCTGCTTGTGTGTTGGAGGTCGCTGAGTAGTGCGCGAGCA
AAATTTAAGCTACAACAAGGCAAGGCTTGACCGACAATTGCATGAAGAATCTGCTTAGGGTTAGGCGTTT
TGCGCTGCTTCGCGATGTACGGGCCAGATATACGCGTTGACATTGATTATTGACTAGTTATTAATAGTAA
TCAATTACGGGGTCATTAGTTCATAGCCCATATATGGAGTTCCGCGTTACATAACTTACGGTAAATGGCC
CGCCTGGCTGACCGCCCAACGACCCCCGCCCATTGACGTCAATAATGACGTATGTTCCCATAGTAACGCC
AATAGGGACTTTCCATTGACGTCAATGGGTGGAGTATTTACGGTAAACTGCCCACTTGGCAGTACATCAA
GTGTATCATATGCCAAGTACGCCCCCTATTGACGTCAATGACGGTAAATGGCCCGCCTGGCATTATGCCC
AGTACATGACCTTATGGGACTTTCCTACTTGGCAGTACATCTACGTATTAGTCATCGCTATTACCATGGT
GATGCGGTTTTGGCAGTACATCAATGGGCGTGGATAGCGGTTTGACTCACGGGGATTTCCAAGTCTCCAC
CCCATTGACGTCAATGGGAGTTTGTTTTGGCACCAAAATCAACGGGACTTTCCAAAATGTCGTAACAACT
CCGCCCCATTGACGCAAATGGGCGGTAGGCGTGTACGGTGGGAGGTCTATATAAGCAGCGCGTTTTGCCT
GTACTGGGTCTCTCTGGTTAGACCAGATCTGAGCCTGGGAGCTCTCTGGCTAACTAGGGAACCCACTGCT
TAAGCCTCAATAAAGCTTGCCTTGAGTGCTTCAAGTAGTGTGTGCCCGTCTGTTGTGTGACTCTGGTAAC
TAGAGATCCCTCAGACCCTTTTAGTCAGTGTGGAAAATCTCTAGCAGTGGCGCCCGAACAGGGACTTGAA
AGCGAAAGGGAAACCAGAGGAGCTCTCTCGACGCAGGACTCGGCTTGCTGAAGCGCGCACGGCAAGAGGC
GAGGGGCGGCGACTGGTGAGTACGCCAAAAATTTTGACTAGCGGAGGCTAGAAGGAGAGAGATGGGTGCG
AGAGCGTCAGTATTAAGCGGGGGAGAATTAGATCGCGATGGGAAAAAATTCGGTTAAGGCCAGGGGGAAA
GAAAAAATATAAATTAAAACATATAGTATGGGCAAGCAGGGAGCTAGAACGATTCGCAGTTAATCCTGGC
CTGTTAGAAACATCAGAAGGCTGTAGACAAATACTGGGACAGCTACAACCATCCCTTCAGACAGGATCAG
AAGAACTTAGATCATTATATAATACAGTAGCAACCCTCTATTGTGTGCATCAAAGGATAGAGATAAAAGA
CACCAAGGAAGCTTTAGACAAGATAGAGGAAGAGCAAAACAAAAGTAAGACCACCGCACAGCAAGCGGCC
GCTGATCTTCAGACCTGGAGGAGGAGATATGAGGGACAATTGGAGAAGTGAATTATATAAATATAAAGTA
GTAAAAATTGAACCATTAGGAGTAGCACCCACCAAGGCAAAGAGAAGAGTGGTGCAGAGAGAAAAAAGAG
CAGTGGGAATAGGAGCTTTGTTCCTTGGGTTCTTGGGAGCAGCAGGAAGCACTATGGGCGCAGCGTCAAT
GACGCTGACGGTACAGGCCAGACAATTATTGTCTGGTATAGTGCAGCAGCAGAACAATTTGCTGAGGGCT
ATTGAGGCGCAACAGCATCTGTTGCAACTCACAGTCTGGGGCATCAAGCAGCTCCAGGCAAGAATCCTGG
CTGTGGAAAGATACCTAAAGGATCAACAGCTCCTGGGGATTTGGGGTTGCTCTGGAAAACTCATTTGCAC
CACTGCTGTGCCTTGGAATGCTAGTTGGAGTAATAAATCTCTGGAACAGATTTGGAATCACACGACCTGG
ATGGAGTGGGACAGAGAAATTAACAATTACACAAGCTTAATACACTCCTTAATTGAAGAATCGCAAAACC
AGCAAGAAAAGAATGAACAAGAATTATTGGAATTAGATAAATGGGCAAGTTTGTGGAATTGGTTTAACAT
AACAAATTGGCTGTGGTATATAAAATTATTCATAATGATAGTAGGAGGCTTGGTAGGTTTAAGAATAGTT
TTTGCTGTACTTTCTATAGTGAATAGAGTTAGGCAGGGATATTCACCATTATCGTTTCAGACCCACCTCC
CAACCCCGAGGGGACCCGACAGGCCCGAAGGAATAGAAGAAGAAGGTGGAGAGAGAGACAGAGACAGATC
CATTCGATTAGTGAACGGATCGGCACTGCGTGCGCCAATTCTGCAGACAAATGGCAGTATTCATCCACAA
TTTTAAAAGAAAAGGGGGGATTGGGGGGTACAGTGCAGGGGAAAGAATAGTAGACATAATAGCAACAGAC
ATACAAACTAAAGAATTACAAAAACAAATTACAAAAATTCAAAATTTTCGGGTTTATTACAGGGACAGCA
GAGATCCAGTTTGGTTAATCGTACGAATTCGAACGCTGACGTCATCAACCCGCTCCAAGGAATCGCGGGC
CCAGTGTCACTAGGCGGGAACACCCAGCGCGCGTGCGCCCTGGCAGGAAGATGGCTGTGAGGGACAGGGG
AGTGGCGCCCTGCAATATTTGCATGTCGCTATGTGTTCTGGGAAATCACCATAAACGTGAAATGTCTTTG
GATTTGGGAATCTTATAAGTTCTGTATGAGACCACAGATCCCCCTATCTTTATTTAACAACATTCAAGAG
ATGTTGTTAAATAAAGATAGTTTTTCTCGAGCTTATCGAATTAATTAACCCGTGTCGGCTCCAGATCTGG
CCTCCGCGCCGGGTTTTGGCGCCTCCCGCGGGCGCCCCCCTCCTCACGGCGAGCGCTGCCACGTCAGACG
AAGGGCGCAGCGAGCGTCCTGATCCTTCCGCCCGGACGCTCAGGACAGCGGCCCGCTGCTCATAAGACTC
GGCCTTAGAACCCCAGTATCAGCAGAAGGACATTTTAGGACGGGACTTGGGTGACTCTAGGGCACTGGTT
TTCTTTCCAGAGAGCGGAACAGGCGAGGAAAAGTAGTCCCTTCTCGGCGATTCTGCGGAGGGATCTCCGT
GGGGCGGTGAACGCCGATGATTATATAAGGACGCGCCGGGTGTGGCACAGCTAGTTCCGTCGCAGCCGGG
ATTTGGGTCGCGGTTCTTGTTTGTGGATCGCTGTGATCGTCACTTGGTGAGTAGCGGGCTGCTGGGCTGG
CCGGGGCTTTCGTGGCCGCCGGGCCGCTCGGTGGGACGGAAGCGTGTGGAGAGACCGCCAAGGGCTGTAG
TCTGGGTCCGCGAGCAAGGTTGCCCTGAACTGGGGGTTGGGGGGAGCGCAGCAAAATGGCGGCTGTTCCC
GAGTCTTGAATGGAAGACGCTTGTGAGGCGGGCTGTGAGGTCGTTGAAACAAGGTGGGGGGCATGGTGGG
CGGCAAGAACCCAAGGTCTTGAGGCCTTCGCTAATGCGGGAAAGCTCTTATTCGGGTGAGATGGGCTGGG
GCACCATCTGGGGACCCTGACGTGAAGTTTGTCACTGACTGGAGAACTCGGTTTGTCGTCTGTTGCGGGG
GCGGCAGTTATGGCGGTGCCGTTGGGCAGTGCACCCGTACCTTTGGGAGCGCGCGCCCTCGTCGTGTCGT
GACGTCACCCGTTCTGTTGGCTTATAATGCAGGGTGGGGCCACCTGCCGGTAGGTGTGCGGTAGGCTTTT
CTCCGTCGCAGGACGCAGGGTTCGGGCCTAGGGTAGGCTCTCCTGAATCGACAGGCGCCGGACCTCTGGT
GAGGGGAGGGATAAGTGAGGCGTCAGTTTCTTTGGTCGGTTTTATGTACCTATCTTCTTAAGTAGCTGAA
GCTCCGGTTTTGAACTATGCGCTCGGGGTTGGCGAGTGTGTTTTGTGAAGTTTTTTAGGCACCTTTTGAA
ATGTAATCATTTGGGTCAATATGTAATTTTCAGTGTTAGACTAGTAAATTGTCCGCTAAATTCTGGCCGT
TTTTGGCTTTTTTGTTAGACGAAGCTTGGGCTGCAGGTCGACTCTAGAGCCACCATGGTGAGCAAGGGCG
AGGCAGTGATCAAGGAGTTCATGCGGTTCAAGGTGCACATGGAGGGCTCCATGAACGGCCACGAGTTCGA
GATCGAGGGCGAGGGCGAGGGCCGCCCCTACGAGGGCACCCAGACCGCCAAGCTGAAGGTGACCAAGGGT
GGCCCCCTGCCCTTCTCCTGGGACATCCTGTCCCCTCAGTTCATGTACGGCTCCAGGGCCTTCATCAAGC
ACCCCGCCGACATCCCCGACTACTATAAGCAGTCCTTCCCCGAGGGCTTCAAGTGGGAGCGCGTGATGAA
CTTCGAGGACGGCGGCGCCGTGACCGTGACCCAGGACACCTCCCTGGAGGACGGCACCCTGATCTACAAG
GTGAAGCTCCGCGGCACCAACTTCCCTCCTGACGGCCCCGTAATGCAGAAGAAGACAATGGGCTGGGAAG
CGTCCACCGAGCGGTTGTACCCCGAGGACGGCGTGCTGAAGGGCGACATTAAGATGGCCCTGCGCCTGAA
GGACGGCGGCCGCTACCTGGCGGACTTCAAGACCACCTACAAGGCCAAGAAGCCCGTGCAGATGCCCGGC
GCCTACAACGTCGATCGCAAGTTGGACATCACCTCCCACAACGAGGACTACACCGTGGTGGAACAGTACG
AACGCTCCGAGGGCCGCCACTCCACCGGCGGCATGGACGAGCTGTACAAGTAAACCGGTGTCGAGCTAGA
ATTAATTCGATATCAAGCTTATCGATAATCAACCTCTGGATTACAAAATTTGTGAAAGATTGACTGGTAT
TCTTAACTATGTTGCTCCTTTTACGCTATGTGGATACGCTGCTTTAATGCCTTTGTATCATGCTATTGCT
TCCCGTATGGCTTTCATTTTCTCCTCCTTGTATAAATCCTGGTTGCTGTCTCTTTATGAGGAGTTGTGGC
CCGTTGTCAGGCAACGTGGCGTGGTGTGCACTGTGTTTGCTGACGCAACCCCCACTGGTTGGGGCATTGC
CACCACCTGTCAGCTCCTTTCCGGGACTTTCGCTTTCCCCCTCCCTATTGCCACGGCGGAACTCATCGCC
GCCTGCCTTGCCCGCTGCTGGACAGGGGCTCGGCTGTTGGGCACTGACAATTCCGTGGTGTTGTCGGGGA
AATCATCGTCCTTTCCTTGGCTGCTCGCCTGTGTTGCCACCTGGATTCTGCGCGGGACGTCCTTCTGCTA
CGTCCCTTCGGCCCTCAATCCAGCGGACCTTCCTTCCCGCGGCCTGCTGCCGGCTCTGCGGCCTCTTCCG
CGTCTTCGCCTTCGCCCTCAGACGAGTCGGATCTCCCTTTGGGCCGCCTCCCCGCATCGATACCGTCGAG
ACCTAGAAAAACATGGAGCAATCACAAGTAGCAATACAGCAGCTACCAATGCTGATTGTGCCTGGCTAGA
AGCACAAGAGGAGGAGGAGGTGGGTTTTCCAGTCACACCTCAGGTACCTTTAAGACCAATGACTTACAAG
GCAGCTGTAGATCTTAGCCACTTTTTAAAAGAAAAGGGGGGACTGGAAGGGCTAATTCACTCCCAACGAA
GACAAGATATCCTTGATCTGTGGATCTACCACACACAAGGCTACTTCCCTGATTGGCAGAACTACACACC
AGGGCCAGGGATCAGATATCCACTGACCTTTGGATGGTGCTACAAGCTAGTACCAGTTGAGCAAGAGAAG
GTAGAAGAAGCCAATGAAGGAGAGAACACCCGCTTGTTACACCCTGTGAGCCTGCATGGGATGGATGACC
CGGAGAGAGAAGTATTAGAGTGGAGGTTTGACAGCCGCCTAGCATTTCATCACATGGCCCGAGAGCTGCA
TCCGGACTGTACTGGGTCTCTCTGGTTAGACCAGATCTGAGCCTGGGAGCTCTCTGGCTAACTAGGGAAC
CCACTGCTTAAGCCTCAATAAAGCTTGCCTTGAGTGCTTCAAGTAGTGTGTGCCCGTCTGTTGTGTGACT
CTGGTAACTAGAGATCCCTCAGACCCTTTTAGTCAGTGTGGAAAATCTCTAGCAGGGCCCGTTTAAACCC
GCTGATCAGCCTCGACTGTGCCTTCTAGTTGCCAGCCATCTGTTGTTTGCCCCTCCCCCGTGCCTTCCTT
GACCCTGGAAGGTGCCACTCCCACTGTCCTTTCCTAATAAAATGAGGAAATTGCATCGCATTGTCTGAGT
AGGTGTCATTCTATTCTGGGGGGTGGGGTGGGGCAGGACAGCAAGGGGGAGGATTGGGAAGACAATAGCA
GGCATGCTGGGGATGCGGTGGGCTCTATGGCTTCTGAGGCGGAAAGAACCAGCTGGGGCTCTAGGGGGTA
TCCCC
[124 nt withheld, positions 6516-6639]
C
[91 nt withheld, positions 6641-6731]
A
[49 nt withheld, positions 6733-6781]
CCTTTGACGTTGGAGTCCACGTTCTTT
[37 nt withheld, positions 6809-6845]
ACCCTATCTCGGTCTATTCTTTTGATTTATAAGGGATTTTGCCGATTTCGGCCTATTGGTTAAAAAATGA
GCTGATTTAACAAAAATTTAACGCGAATTAATTCTGTGGAATGTGTGTCAGTTAGGGTGTGGAAAGTCCC
CAGGCTCCCCAGCAGGCAGAAGTATGCAAAGCATGCATCTCAATTAGTCAGCAACCAGGTGTGGAAAGTC
CCCAGGCTCCCCAGCAGGCAGAAGTATGCAAAGCATGCATCTCAATTAGTCAGCAACCATAGTCCCGCCC
CTAACTCCGCCCATCCCGCCCCTAACTCCGCCCAGTTCCGCCCATTCTCCGCCCCATGGCTGACTAATTT
TTTTTATTTATGCAGAGGCCGAGGCCGCCTCTGCCTCTGAGCTATTCCAGAAGTAGTGAGGAGGCTTTTT
TGGAGGCCTAGGCTTTTGCAAAAAGCTCCCGGGAGCTTGTATATCCATTTTCGGATCTGATCAGCACGTG
TTGACAATTAATCATCGGCATAGTATATCGGCATAGTATAATACGACAAGGTGAGGAACTAAACCATGGC
CAAGTTGACCAGTGCCGTTCCGGTGCTCACCGCGCGCGACGTCGCCGGAGCGGTCGAGTTCTGGACCGAC
CGGCTCGGGTTCTCCCGGGACTTCGTGGAGGACGACTTCGCCGGTGTGGTCCGGGACGACGTGACCCTGT
TCATCAGCGCGGTCCAGGACCAGGTGGTGCCGGACAACACCCTGGCCTGGGTGTGGGTGCGCGGCCTGGA
CGAGCTGTACGCCGAGTGGTCGGAGGTCGTGTCCACGAACTTCCGGGACGCCTCCGGGCCGGCCATGACC
GAGATCGGCGAGCAGCCGTGGGGGCGGGAGTTCGCCCTGCGCGACCCGGCCGGCAACTGCGTGCACTTCG
TGGCCGAGGAGCAGGACTGACACGTGCTACGAGATTTCGATTCCACCGCCGCCTTCTATGAAAGGTTGGG
CTTCGGAATCGTTTTCCGGGACGCCGGCTGGATGATCCTCCAGCGCGGGGATCTCATGCTGGAGTTCTTC
GCCCACCCCAACTTGTTTATTGCAGCTTATAATGGTTACAAATAAAGCAATAGCATCACAAATTTCACAA
ATAAAGCATTTTTTTCACTGCATTCTAGTTGTGGTTTGTCCAAACTCATCAATGTATCTTATCATGTCTG
TATACCGTCGACCTCTAGCTAGAGCTTGGCGTAATCATGGTCATAGCTGTTTCCTGTGTGAAATTGTTAT
CCGCTCACAATTCCACACAACATACGAGCCGGAAGCATAAAGTGTAAAGCCTGGGGTGCCTAATGAGTGA
GCTAACTCACATTAATTGCGTTGCGCTCACTGCCCGCTTTCCAGTCGGGAAACCTGTCGTGCCAGCTGCA
TTAATGAATCGGCCAACGCGCGGGGAGAGGCGGTTTGCGTATTGGGCGCTCTTCCGCTTCCTCGCTCACT
GACTCGCTGCGCTCGGTCGTTCGGCTGCGGCGAGCGGTATCAGCTCACTCAAAGGCGGTAATACGGTTAT
CCACAGAATCAGGGGATAACGCAGGAAAGAACATGTGAGCAAAAGGCCAGCAAAAGGCCAGGAACCGTAA
AAAGGCCGCGTTGCTGGCGTTTTTCCATAGGCTCCGCCCCCCTGACGAGCATCACAAAAATCGACGCTCA
AGTCAGAGGTGGCGAAACCCGACAGGACTATAAAGATACCAGGCGTTTCCCCCTGGAAGCTCCCTCGTGC
GCTCTCCTGTTCCGACCCTGCCGCTTACCGGATACCTGTCCGCCTTTCTCCCTTCGGGAAGCGTGGCGCT
TTCTCATAGCTCACGCTGTAGGTATCTCAGTTCGGTGTAGGTCGTTCGCTCCAAGCTGGGCTGTGTGCAC
GAACCCCCCGTTCAGCCCGACCGCTGCGCCTTATCCGGTAACTATCGTCTTGAGTCCAACCCGGTAAGAC
ACGACTTATCGCCACTGGCAGCAGCCACTGGTAACAGGATTAGCAGAGCGAGGTATGTAGGCGGTGCTAC
AGAGTTCTTGAAGTGGTGGCCTAACTACGGCTACACTAGAAGAACAGTATTTGGTATCTGCGCTCTGCTG
AAGCCAGTTACCTTCGGAAAAAGAGTTGGTAGCTCTTGATCCGGCAAACAAACCACCGCTGGTAGCGGTG
GTTTTTTTGTTTGCAAGCAGCAGATTACGCGCAGAAAAAAAGGATCTCAAGAAGATCCTTTGATCTTTTC
TACGGGGTCTGACGCTCAGTGGAACGAAAACTCACGTTAAGGGATTTTGGTCATGAGATTATCAAAAAGG
ATCTTCACCTAGATCCTTTTAAATTAAAAATGAAGTTTTAAATCAATCTAAAGTATATATGAGTAAACTT
GGTCTGACAGTTACCAATGCTTAATCAGTGAGGCACCTATCTCAGCGATCTGTCTATTTCGTTCATCCAT
AGTTGCCTGACTCCCCGTCGTGTAGATAACTACGATACGGGAGGGCTTACCATCTGGCCCCAGTGCTGCA
ATGATACCGCGAGACCCACGCTCACCGGCTCCAGATTTATCAGCAATAAACCAGCCAGCCGGAAGGGCCG
AGCGCAGAAGTGGTCCTGCAACTTTATCCGCCTCCATCCAGTCTATTAATTGTTGCCGGGAAGCTAGAGT
AAGTAGTTCGCCAGTTAATAGTTTGCGCAACGTTGTTGCCATTGCTACAGGCATCGTGGTGTCACGCTCG
TCGTTTGGTATGGCTTCATTCAGCTCCGGTTCCCAACGATCAAGGCGAGTTACATGATCCCCCATGTTGT
GCAAAAAAGCGGTTAGCTCCTTCGGTCCTCCGATCGTTGTCAGAAGTAAGTTGGCCGCAGTGTTATCACT
CATGGTTATGGCAGCACTGCATAATTCTCTTACTGTCATGCCATCCGTAAGATGCTTTTCTGTGACTGGT
GAGTACTCAACCAAGTCATTCTGAGAATAGTGTATGCGGCGACCGAGTTGCTCTTGCCCGGCGTCAATAC
GGGATAATACCGCGCCACATAGCAGAACTTTAAAAGTGCTCATCATTGGAAAACGTTCTTCGGGGCGAAA
ACTCTCAAGGATCTTACCGCTGTTGAGATCCAGTTCGATGTAACCCACTCGTGCACCCAACTGATCTTCA
GCATCTTTTACTTTCACCAGCGTTTCTGGGTGAGCAAAAACAGGAAGGCAAAATGCCGCAAAAAAGGGAA
TAAGGGCGACACGGAAATGTTGAATACTCATACTCTTCCTTTTTCAATATTATTGAAGCATTTATCAGGG
TTATTGTCTCATGAGCGGATACATATTTGAATGTATTTAGAAAAATAAACAAATAGGGGTTCCGCGCACA
TTTCCCCGAAAAG
